>Addgene plasmid #75006 | ZIKV_Sensor_27B_LacZ | depositor full sequence | sequence record 141854 | ZIKV_Sensor_27B_LacZ sequence 6455 bps
GAAGTCTAACGCTGCTCTGGGCTAACTGTCGCGCTAATACGACTCACTATAGGGTTTCGCTCTATTCTCA
TCAGTTTCATGTCCTGTGTCGGACTTTAGAACAGAGGAGATAAAGATGGACACAGGACACAACCTGGCGG
CAGCGCAAAAGATGCGTAAAATGACCATGATTACGGATTCACTGGCCGTCGTTTTACAACGTCGTGACTG
GGAAAACCCTGGCGTTACCCAACTTAATCGCCTTGCAGCACATCCCCCTTTCGCCAGCTGGCGTAATAGC
GAAGAGGCCCGCACCGATCGCCCTTCCCAACAGTTGCGCAGCCTGAATGGCGAATGGCGCTTTGCCTGGT
TTCCGGCACCAGAAGCGGTGCCGGAAAGCTGGCTGGAGTGCGATCTTCCTGAGGCCGATACTGTCGTCGT
CCCCTCAAACTGGCAGATGCACGGTTACGATGCGCCCATCTACACCAACGTGACCTATCCCATTACGGTC
AATCCGCCGTTTGTTCCCACGGAGAATCCGACGGGTTGTTACTCGCTCACATTTAATGTTGATGAAAGCT
GGCTACAGGAAGGCCAGACGCGAATTATTTTTGATGGCGTTAACTCGGCGTTTCATCTGTGGTGCAACGG
GCGCTGGGTCGGTTACGGCCAGGACAGTCGTTTGCCGTCTGAATTTGACCTGAGCGCATTTTTACGCGCC
GGAGAAAACCGCCTCGCGGTGATGGTGCTGCGCTGGAGTGACGGCAGTTATCTGGAAGATCAGGATATGT
GGCGGATGAGCGGCATTTTCCGTGACGTCTCGTTGCTGCATAAACCGACTACACAAATCAGCGATTTCCA
TGTTGCCACTCGCTTTAATGATGATTTCAGCCGCGCTGTACTGGAGGCTGAAGTTCAGATGTGCGGCGAG
TTGCGTGACTACCTACGGGTAACAGTTTCTTTATGGCAGGGTGAAACGCAGGTCGCCAGCGGCACCGCGC
CTTTCGGCGGTGAAATTATCGATGAGCGTGGTGGTTATGCCGATCGCGTCACACTACGTCTGAACGTCGA
AAACCCGAAACTGTGGAGCGCCGAAATCCCGAATCTCTATCGTGCGGTGGTTGAACTGCACACCGCCGAC
GGCACGCTGATTGAAGCAGAAGCCTGCGATGTCGGTTTCCGCGAGGTGCGGATTGAAAATGGTCTGCTGC
TGCTGAACGGCAAGCCGTTGCTGATTCGAGGCGTTAACCGTCACGAGCATCATCCTCTGCATGGTCAGGT
CATGGATGAGCAGACGATGGTGCAGGATATCCTGCTGATGAAGCAGAACAACTTTAACGCCGTGCGCTGT
TCGCATTATCCGAACCATCCGCTGTGGTACACGCTGTGCGACCGCTACGGCCTGTATGTGGTGGATGAAG
CCAATATTGAAACCCACGGCATGGTGCCAATGAATCGTCTGACCGATGATCCGCGCTGGCTACCGGCGAT
GAGCGAACGCGTAACGCGAATGGTGCAGCGCGATCGTAATCACCCGAGTGTGATCATCTGGTCGCTGGGG
AATGAATCAGGCCACGGCGCTAATCACGACGCGCTGTATCGCTGGATCAAATCTGTCGATCCTTCCCGCC
CGGTGCAGTATGAAGGCGGCGGAGCCGACACCACGGCCACCGATATTATTTGCCCGATGTACGCGCGCGT
GGATGAAGACCAGCCCTTCCCGGCTGTGCCGAAATGGTCCATCAAAAAATGGCTTTCGCTACCTGGAGAG
ACGCGCCCGCTGATCCTTTGCGAATACGCCCACGCGATGGGTAACAGTCTTGGCGGTTTCGCTAAATACT
GGCAGGCGTTTCGTCAGTATCCCCGTTTACAGGGCGGCTTCGTCTGGGACTGGGTGGATCAGTCGCTGAT
TAAATATGATGAAAACGGCAACCCGTGGTCGGCTTACGGCGGTGATTTTGGCGATACGCCGAACGATCGC
CAGTTCTGTATGAACGGTCTGGTCTTTGCCGACCGCACGCCGCATCCAGCGCTGACGGAAGCAAAACACC
AGCAGCAGTTTTTCCAGTTCCGTTTATCCGGGCAAACCATCGAAGTGACCAGCGAATACCTGTTCCGTCA
TAGCGATAACGAGCTCCTGCACTGGATGGTGGCGCTGGATGGTAAGCCGCTGGCAAGCGGTGAAGTGCCT
CTGGATGTCGCTCCACAAGGTAAACAGTTGATTGAACTGCCTGAACTACCGCAGCCGGAGAGCGCCGGGC
AACTCTGGCTCACAGTACGCGTAGTGCAACCGAACGCGACCGCATGGTCAGAAGCCGGGCACATCAGCGC
CTGGCAGCAGTGGCGTCTGGCGGAAAACCTCAGTGTGACGCTCCCCGCCGCGTCCCACGCCATCCCGCAT
CTGACCACCAGCGAAATGGATTTTTGCATCGAGCTGGGTAATAAGCGTTGGCAATTTAACCGCCAGTCAG
GCTTTCTTTCACAGATGTGGATTGGCGATAAAAAACAACTGCTGACGCCGCTGCGCGATCAGTTCACCCG
TGCACCGCTGGATAACGACATTGGCGTAAGTGAAGCGACCCGCATTGACCCTAACGCCTGGGTCGAACGC
TGGAAGGCGGCGGGCCATTACCAGGCCGAAGCAGCGTTGTTGCAGTGCACGGCAGATACACTTGCTGATG
CGGTGCTGATTACGACCGCTCACGCGTGGCAGCATCAGGGGAAAACCTTATTTATCAGCCGGAAAACCTA
CCGGATTGATGGTAGTGGTCAAATGGCGATTACCGTTGATGTTGAAGTGGCGAGCGATACACCGCATCCG
GCGCGGATTGGCCTGAACTGCCAGCTGGCGCAGGTAGCAGAGCGGGTAAACTGGCTCGGATTAGGGCCGC
AAGAAAACTATCCCGACCGCCTTACTGCCGCCTGTTTTGACCGCTGGGATCTGCCATTGTCAGACATGTA
TACCCCGTACGTCTTCCCGAGCGAAAACGGTCTGCGCTGCGGGACGCGCGAATTGAATTATGGCCCACAC
CAGTGGCGCGGCGACTTCCAGTTCAACATCAGCCGCTACAGTCAACAGCAACTGATGGAAACCAGCCATC
GCCATCTGCTGCACGCGGAAGAAGGCACATGGCTGAATATCGACGGTTTCCATATGGGGATTGGTGGCGA
CGACTCCTGGAGCCCGTCAGTATCGGCGGAATTCCAGCTGAGCGCCGGTCGCTACCATTACCAGTTGGTC
TGGTGTCAAAAATAATAGCATAACCCCTTGGGGCCTCTAAACGGGTCTTGAGGGGTTTTTTGCTGAAACC
TCAGGCATTTGAGAAGCACACGGTCACACTGCTTCCGGTAGTCAATAAACCGGTAAACCAGCAATAGACA
TAAGCGGCTATTTAACGACCCTGCCCTGAACCGACGACAAGCTGACGACCGGGTCTCCGCAAGTGGCACT
TTTCGGGGAAATGTGCGCGGAACCCCTATTTGTTTATTTTTCTAAATACATTCAAATATGTATCCGCTCA
TGAATTAATTCTTAGAAAAACTCATCGAGCATCAAATGAAACTGCAATTTATTCATATCAGGATTATCAA
TACCATATTTTTGAAAAAGCCGTTTCTGTAATGAAGGAGAAAACTCACCGAGGCAGTTCCATAGGATGGC
AAGATCCTGGTATCGGTCTGCGATTCCGACTCGTCCAACATCAATACAACCTATTAATTTCCCCTCGTCA
AAAATAAGGTTATCAAGTGAGAAATCACCATGAGTGACGACTGAATCCGGTGAGAATGGCAAAAGTTTAT
GCATTTCTTTCCAGACTTGTTCAACAGGCCAGCCATTACGCTCGTCATCAAAATCACTCGCATCAACCAA
ACCGTTATTCATTCGTGATTGCGCCTGAGCGAGACGAAATACGCGGTCGCTGTTAAAAGGACAATTACAA
ACAGGAATCGAATGCAACCGGCGCAGGAACACTGCCAGCGCATCAACAATATTTTCACCTGAATCAGGAT
ATTCTTCTAATACCTGGAATGCTGTTTTCCCGGGGATCGCAGTGGTGAGTAACCATGCATCATCAGGAGT
ACGGATAAAATGCTTGATGGTCGGAAGAGGCATAAATTCCGTCAGCCAGTTTAGTCTGACCATCTCATCT
GTAACATCATTGGCAACGCTACCTTTGCCATGTTTCAGAAACAACTCTGGCGCATCGGGCTTCCCATACA
ATCGATAGATTGTCGCACCTGATTGCCCGACATTATCGCGAGCCCATTTATACCCATATAAATCAGCATC
CATGTTGGAATTTAATCGCGGCCTAGAGCAAGACGTTTCCCGTTGAATATGGCTCATACTCTTCCTTTTT
CAATATTATTGAAGCATTTATCAGGGTTATTGTCTCATGAGCGGATACATATTTGAATGTATTTAGAAAA
ATAAACAAATAGGCATGCTAGCGCAGAAACGTCCTAGAAGATGCCAGGAGGATACTTAGCAGAGAGACAA
TAAGGCCGGAGCGAAGCCGTTTTTCCATAGGCTCCGCCCCCCTGACGAACATCACGAAATCTGACGCTCA
AATCAGTGGTGGCGAAACCCGACAGGACTATAAAGATACCAGGCGTTTCCCCCTGATGGCTCCCTCTTGC
GCTCTCCTGTTCCCGTCCTGCGGCGTCCGTGTTGTGGTGGAGGCTTTACCCAAATCACCACGTCCCGTTC
CGTGTAGACAGTTCGCTCCAAGCTGGGCTGTGTGCAAGAACCCCCCGTTCAGCCCGACTGCTGCGCCTTA
TCCGGTAACTATCATCTTGAGTCCAACCCGGAAAGACACGACAAAACGCCACTGGCAGCAGCCATTGGTA
ACTGAGAATTAGTGGATTTAGATATCGAGAGTCTTGAAGTGGTGGCCTAACAGAGGCTACACTGAAAGGA
CAGTATTTGGTATCTGCGCTCCACTAAAGCCAGTTACCAGGTTAAGCAGTTCCCCAACTGACTTAACCTT
CGATCAAACCGCCTCCCCAGGCGGTTTTTTCGTTTACAGAGCAGGAGATTACGACGATCGTAAAAGGATC
TCAAGAAGATCCTTTACGGATTCCCGACACCATCACTCTAGATTTCAGTGCAATTTATCTCTTCAAATGT
AGCACCTGAAGTCAGCCCCATACGATATAAGTTGTAATTCTCATGTTAGTCATGCCCCGCGCCCACCGGA
AGGAGCTGACTGGGTTGAAGGCTCTCAAGGGCATCGGTCGAGATCCCGGTGCCTAATGAGTGAGCTAACT
TACATTAATTGCGTTGCGCTCACTGCCCGCTTTCCAGTCGGGAAACCTGTCGTGCCAGCTGCATTAATGA
ATCGGCCAACGCGCGGGGAGAGGCGGTTTGCGTATTGGGCGCCAGGGTGGTTTTTCTTTTCACCAGTGAG
ACGGGCAACAGCTGATTGCCCTTCACCGCCTGGCCCTGAGAGAGTTGCAGCAAGCGGTCCACGCTGGTTT
GCCCCAGCAGGCGAAAATCCTGTTTGATGGTGGTTAACGGCGGGATATAACATGAGCTGTCTTCGGTATC
GTCGTATCCCACTACCGAGATGTCCGCACCAACGCGCAGCCCGGACTCGGTAATGGCGCGCATTGCGCCC
AGCGCCATCTGATCGTTGGCAACCAGCATCGCAGTGGGAACGATGCCCTCATTCAGCATTTGCATGGTTT
GTTGAAAACCGGACATGGCACTCCAGTCGCCTTCCCGTTCCGCTATCGGCTGAATTTGATTGCGAGTGAG
ATATTTATGCCAGCCAGCCAGACGCAGACGCGCCGAGACAGAACTTAATGGGCCCGCTAACAGCGCGATT
TGCTGGTGACCCAATGCGACCAGATGCTCCACGCCCAGTCGCGTACCGTCTTCATGGGAGAAAATAATAC
TGTTGATGGGTGTCTGGTCAGAGACATCAAGAAATAACGCCGGAACATTAGTGCAGGCAGCTTCCACAGC
AATGGCATCCTGGTCATCCAGCGGATAGTTAATGATCAGCCCACTGACGCGTTGCGCGAGAAGATTGTGC
ACCGCCGCTTTACAGGCTTCGACGCCGCTTCGTTCTACCATCGACACCACCACGCTGGCACCCAGTTGAT
CGGCGCGAGATTTAATCGCCGCGACAATTTGCGACGGCGCGTGCAGGGCCAGACTGGAGGTGGCAACGCC
AATCAGCAACGACTGTTTGCCCGCCAGTTGTTGTGCCACGCGGTTGGGAATGTAATTCAGCTCCGCCATC
GCCGCTTCCACTTTTTCCCGCGTTTTCGCAGAAACGTGGCTGGCCTGGTTCACCACGCGGGAAACGGTCT
GATAAGAGACACCGGCATACTCTGCGACATCGTATAACGTTACTGGTTTCACATTCACCACCCTGAATTG
ACTCTCTTCCGGGCGCTATCATGCCATACCGCGAAAGGTTTTGCGCCATTCGATGGTGTCCGGGATCTCG
ACGCTCTCCCTTATG
Features (pLannotate 1.2.2; 11 found; start..end, strand, type, name):
     35..53      +  promoter       T7 promoter: promoter for bacteriophage T7 RNA polymerase
    161..3232    +  CDS            lacZ: BGAL_ECOLI - Experimental evidence at protein level: Swiss-Prot protein existence level 1. From Escherichia coli (strain K12).
   3236..3282    +  terminator     T7 terminator: transcription terminator for bacteriophage T7 RNA polymerase
   3446..3503    +  promoter       AmpR promoter (fragment): bla
   3512..4327    -  CDS            KanR: aminoglycoside phosphotransferase; aph(3')-Ia; confers resistance to kanamycin in bacteria or G418 (Geneticin®) in eukaryotes
   4328..4419    -  promoter       AmpR promoter: bla
   4437..5072    -  rep_origin     ColA ori: Plasmids containing the ColA origin of replication can be propagated in E. coli cells that contain additional plasmids with compatible origins.
   5157..5221    -  CDS            TcR (fragment): tetracycline efflux protein; tet; confers resistance to tetracycline
   5236..5257    -  protein_bind   CAP binding site: CAP binding activates transcription in the presence of cAMP. E. coli catabolite activator protein
   5270..6352    -  CDS            lacI: lac repressor; lacI; The lac repressor binds to the lac operator to inhibit transcription in E. coli. This inhibition can be relieved by adding lactose or isopropyl-β-D-thiogalactopyranoside (IPTG).
   6353..6430    -  promoter       lacI promoter: lacI
