[The description below was written by a language model from this plasmid's Addgene catalogue record and pLannotate feature annotations shown in this document.]
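Description:
ZIKV_Sensor_27B_LacZ is a 6,455 bp bacterial expression plasmid built on the pCOLA Duet backbone that encodes a synthetic toehold switch riboregulator designed to detect Zika virus RNA. It replicates in E. coli from the ColA origin, a low-copy replicon compatible with plasmids carrying other origin types, and is selected with kanamycin through an aminoglycoside phosphotransferase (KanR) gene driven by a bla-type promoter. The backbone also retains lacI with its own promoter, plus short annotated remnants (a CAP binding site and small fragments resembling TcR and the AmpR promoter) that have no evident role in the design.

The payload is a single transcription unit assembled by Gibson cloning: a T7 promoter, a roughly 100 nt unannotated stretch, the full-length E. coli lacZ coding sequence, and a T7 terminator. The unannotated region between promoter and lacZ is presumably where the sensor 27B switch element lies, although the feature table does not label it. In a toehold switch, the 5' portion of the transcript folds into a hairpin that sequesters the ribosome binding site and start codon, keeping translation off. A complementary trigger RNA, here a Zika virus sequence, binds the exposed single-stranded toehold and unwinds the hairpin, allowing translation of the downstream reporter, which the record lists as a C-terminal LacZ fusion to the insert. β-Galactosidase output can then be read with a chromogenic substrate. The associated publication concerns rapid, low-cost Zika detection with programmable biomolecular components, and the plasmid serves as a T7 polymerase-driven template for that sensor.
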