Addgene plasmid #75006: ZIKV_Sensor_27B_LacZ
Purpose: Toehold switch sensor to detect Zika Virus
Depositing lab: James Collins & Alexander Green. Depositing organization: Massachusetts Institute of Technology. Publication: Rapid, Low-Cost Detection of Zika Virus Using Programmable Biomolecular Components. Pardee K, Green AA, Takahashi MK, Braff D, Lambert G, Lee JW, Ferrante T, Ma D, Donghia N, Fan M, Daringer NM, Bosch I, Dudley DM, O'Connor DH, Gehrke L, Collins JJ. Cell. 2016 May 6. pii: S0092-8674(16)30505-0. doi: 10.1016/j.cell.2016.04.059. PubMed 27160350.
Backbone
  Vector backbone: pCOLA Duet
  Backbone manufacturer: EMD Millipore
  Vector type: Bacterial Expression
Growth in bacteria
  Bacterial resistance: Kanamycin, 50 μg/mL
  Growth temperature: 37°C
  Growth strain: DH5alpha
  Copy number: Low Copy
Gene/Insert
  Gene/Insert name: ZIKV_sensor_27B_LacZ
  Species: Synthetic
  Promoter: T7
  Tag / fusion protein: LacZ (C terminal on insert)
  Cloning method: Gibson Cloning
  Sequencing primers: 5′ LacI-R (GGCATACTCTGCGACATCGT); 3′ LacZ-F2 (cctcttcgctattacgccag)
Terms and licenses: Academic/Nonprofit Terms; Industry Terms: Not Available to Industry
How to cite: ZIKV_Sensor_27B_LacZ was a gift from James Collins & Alexander Green (Addgene plasmid # 75006 ; http://n2t.net/addgene:75006 ; RRID:Addgene_75006)
