>Addgene plasmid #75006 | ZIKV_Sensor_27B_LacZ | addgene partial sequence | sequence record 145627 | KanR2-F 5'-GAACTGCCTCGGTGAGTTTT-3'
ATATGAATAAATTGCAGTTTCATTTGATGCTCGATGAGTTTTTCTAAGAATTAATTCATGAGCGGATACA
TATTTGAATGTATTTAGAAAAATAAACAAATAGGGGTTCCGCGCACATTTCCCCGAAAAGTGCCACTTGC
GGAGACCCGGTCGTCAGCTTGTCGTCGGTTCAGGGCAGGGTCGTTAAATAGCCGCTTATGTCTATTGCTG
GTTTACCGGTTTATTGACTACCGGAAGCAGTGTGACCGTGTGCTTCTCAAATGCCTGAGGTTTCAGCAAA
AAACCCCTCAAGACCCGTTTAGAGGCCCCAAGGGGTTATGCTATTATTTTTGACACCAGACCAACTGGTA
ATGGTAGCGACCGGCGCTCAGCTGGAATTCCGCCGATACTGACGGGCTCCAGGAGTCGTCGCCACCAATC
CCCATATGGAAACCGTCGATATTCAGCCATGTGCCTTCTTCCGCGTGCAGCAGATGGCGATGGCTGGTTT
CCATCAGTTGCTGTTGACTGTAGCGGCTGATGTTGAACTGGAAGTCGCCGCGCCACTGGTGTGGGCCATA
ATTCAATTCGCGCGTCCCGCAGCGCAGACCGTTTTCGCTCGGGAAGACGTACGGGGTATACATGTCTGAC
AATGGCAGATCCCAGCGGTCAAAACAGGCGGCAGTAAGGCGGTCGGGATAGTTTTCTTGCGGCCCTAATC
CGAGCCAGTTTACCCGCTCTGCTACCTGCGCCAGCTGGCAGTTCAGGCCAATCCGCGCCGGATGCGGTGT
ATCGCTCGCC
