>Addgene plasmid #75006 | ZIKV_Sensor_27B_LacZ | addgene partial sequence | sequence record 145630 | T7 5'-TAATACGACTCACTATAGGG-3'
TCGGACTTTAGAACAGAGGAGATAAAGATGGACACAGGACACAACCTGGCGGCAGCGCAAAAGATGCGTA
AAATGACCATGATTACGGATTCACTGGCCGTCGTTTTACAACGTCGTGACTGGGAAAACCCTGGCGTTAC
CCAACTTAATCGCCTTGCAGCACATCCCCCTTTCGCCAGCTGGCGTAATAGCGAANAGGCCCGCACCGAT
CGCCCTTCCCAACAGTTGCGCAGCCTGAATGGCGAATGGCGCTTTGCCTGGTTTCCGGCACCAGAAGCGG
TGCCGGAAAGCTGGCTGGAGTGCGATCTTCCTGAGGCCGATACTGTCGTCGTCCCCTCAAACTGGCANAT
GCACGGTTACNATGCGCCCATCTACACCAACGTGACCTATCCCATTACGGTCAATCCGCCGTTTGTTCCC
ACGGAGAATCCGACGGGTTGTTACTCGCTCACATTTAATGTTGATGAAAGCTGGCTACAGGAAGGCCAGA
CGCGAATTATTTTTGATGGCGTTAACTCGGCGTTTCATCTGTGGTGCAACGGGCGCTGGGTCGGTTACGG
CCAGGACAGTCGTTTGCCGTCTGAATTTGACCTGAGCGCATTTTTACGCGCCGGAGAAAACCGCCTCGCG
GTGATGGTGCTGCGCTGGAGTGACGGCAGTTATCTGGAAGATCAGGATATGTGGCGGATGAGCGGCATTT
TCCGTGACGTCTCGTTGCTGCATAAACCGACTACACAAATCAGCGATTTCCATGTTGCCACTCGCTTTAA
TGATGATTTCAGCCGCGCTGTACTGGAGGCTGAA
